>Addgene plasmid #68538 | PVX_110945-bio | depositor full sequence | sequence record 120666 | Full Sequence
AGATCTATACATTGAATCAATATTGGCAATTAGCCATATTAGTCATTGGTTATATAGCATAAATCAATAT
TGGCTATTGGCCATTGCATACGTTGTATCTATATCATAATATGTACATTTATATTGGCTCATGTCCAATA
TGACCGCCATGTTGACATTGATTATTGACTAGTTATTAATAGTAATCAATTACGGGGTCATTAGTTCATA
GCCCATATATGGAGTTCCGCGTTACATAACTTACGGTAAATGGCCCGCCTGGCTGACCGCCCAACGACCC
CCGCCCATTGACGTCAATAATGACGTATGTTCCCATAGTAACGCCAATAGGGACTTTCCATTGACGTCAA
TGGGTGGAGTATTTACGGTAAACTGCCCACTTGGCAGTACATCAAGTGTATCATATGCCAAGTCCGCCCC
CTATTGACGTCAATGACGGTAAATGGCCCGCCTGGCATTATGCCCAGTACATGACCTTACGGGACTTTCC
TACTTGGCAGTACATCTACGTATTAGTCATCGCTATTACCATGGTGATGCGGTTTTGGCAGTACACCAAT
GGGCGTGGATAGCGGTTTGACTCACGGGGATTTCCAAGTCTCCACCCCATTGACGTCAATGGGAGTTTGT
TTTGGCACCAAAATCAACGGGACTTTCCAAAATGTCGTAATAACCCCGCCCCGTTGACGCAAATGGGCGG
TAGGCGTGTACGGTGGGAGGTCTATATAAGCAGAGCTCGTTTAGTGAACCGTCAGATCCTCACTCTCTTC
CGCATCGCTGTCTGCGAGGGCCAGCTGTTGGGCTCGCGGTTGAGGACAAACTCTTCGCGGTCTTTCCAGT
ACTCTTGGATCGGAAACCCGTCGGCCTCCGAACGGTACTCCGCCACCGAGGGACCTGAGCGAGTCCGCAT
CGACCGGATCGGAAAACCTCTCGAGAAAGGCGTCTAACCAGTCACAGTCGCAAGGTAGGCTGAGCACCGT
GGCGGGCGGCAGCGGGTGGCGGTCGGGGTTGTTTCTGGCGGAGGTGCTGCTGATGATGTAATTAAAGTAG
GCGGTCTTGAGACGGCGGATGGTCGAGGTGAGGTGTGGCAGGCTTGAGATCCAGCTGTTGGGGTGAGTAC
TCCCTCTCAAAAGCGGGCATTACTTCTGCGCTAAGATTGTCAGTTTCCAAAAACGAGGAGGATTTGATAT
TCACCTGGCCCGATCTGGCCATACACTTGAGTGACAATGACATCCACTTTGCCTTTCTCTCCACAGGTGT
CCACTCCCAGGTCCAAGTTTGCCACCATGGAGTTTCAGACCCAGGTACTCATGTCCCTGCTGCTCTGCAT
GTCTGGTGCGGCCGCCGATGATATGGCCAACGAGGCCAATCCCAGAGTGCGGAGCGGCCCCAGCAACAAC
GATCACAGCGAGCAGATGACCAAGAAGCTGAACCGGCGGAACGGCGCCCACCAGAACGTGCGGACAAACG
CCAGACACTACCATGGCGCCGTGGCCGGCTCTACCGGCACAAGAAATCTGGGCAGCAAGCTCGTGACCGG
CAACGAGGAAGTGCGGGGCAATAGCGCCAGCAGCGATCAGTCTGCCGCCGCTTCTAGCGGCAGCAGCAAT
ACCATCGGCGGAATGCTGGCCCGGATCTTCCTGAACGCCCTCGTGAAGCCCGCCGTGAACTTTGTCGTGG
GCGGCAAGGACCCCGTGTTCCCTCTGCCTTCTGAGAACAAGGCCGGCCAGGAAGATGCCCAGCCTGGCCA
GAGACAGGAACAACAACAACAACAGCAACAGCAGCAGCTGGAAGAGAGCCCCCAGGAACTGCGGCGGGAA
GAACAGCAGCAAGTGATCACCCCCCAGCCCAGCAGAGTGACCCCTCCACAGCAGGAAAAGCCCGTGACCC
TGATCGACAACAAGATGTTCAAGCTGGAACGGGACCAGCAGGCCCACACCAGCATGAACGACCTGCGGGA
AGAGGTGCAGGAAGAAGTGTACGACGACGGCGACGACGACCACGTGGACGAGGACACCAACAACAATGCC
GAGGAAGATGAGGACGAGGAAATCGTGTACAGATACGGCAGCGACGAGGAAGCCAAAGAGATCGGCGAGG
AACAGGGCTTCAGCTCCCTGCTGAACGACGAGACAATCCACATGACCCACATCAAAGAACACACCGATGT
GGACGAAGAGAAAGAAAAGGTGGAAGATCTCGTGAAGTACATGACCAACAGCCTGCAGGAAAACGATCAG
CTCGTGAACACCCTGAGCGGCCTGAGCGACGACATCACCATGTTTCTGCGGAAAGGCGCGCCGTCGACCT
CCATCACGGCCTATAAGAGTGAGGGGGAGTCAGCGGAGTTCTCCTTCCCACTCAACCTTGGAGAGGAAAG
CCTGCAGGGAGAGTTGAGATGGAAGGCAGAGAAGGCTCCTTCTTCCCAGTCCTGGATCACCTTCTCCCTA
AAGAACCAAAAGGTGTCTGTGCAGAAGTCTACTAGCAACCCCAAGTTCCAGCTGTCCGAAACGCTCCCAC
TCACCCTTCAGATACCCCAGGTCTCCCTTCAGTTTGCTGGTTCTGGCAACCTGACCCTGACTCTGGACAG
AGGGATACTGTATCAGGAAGTGAACCTGGTGGTGATGAAAGTGACTCAGCCCGACAGCAACACTTTGACC
TGTGAGGTGATGGGACCCACCTCACCCAAGATGAGACTGATCTTGAAGCAGGAGAATCAGGAGGCCAGGG
TCTCCAGGCAGGAGAAAGTGATTCAAGTGCAGGCCCCTGAAGCAGGGGTGTGGCAATGTCTACTGAGTGA
AGGTGAAGAGGTCAAGATGGACTCCAAGATCCAGGTTTTATCCAAAGGGTTGAATTCCGGATCACTGCAT
CATATTCTGGATGCACAGAAAATGGTGTGGAATCATCGTTAAGTCTAGACACGTGATTAATTAAGGATCC
CCCGACCTCGACCTCTGGCTAATAAAGGAAATTTATTTTCATTGCAATAGTGTGTTGGAATTTTTTGTGT
CTCTCACTCGGAAGGACATATGGGAGGGCAAATCATTTGGTCGAGATCCCTCGGAGATCTCTAGCTAGAG
GATCGATCCCCGCCCCGGACGAACTAAACCTGACTACGACATCTCTGCCCCTTCTTCGCGGGGCAGTGCA
TGTAATCCCTTCAGTTGGTTGGTACAACTTGCCAACTGGGCCCTGTTCCACATGTGACACGGGGGGGGAC
CAAACACAAAGGGGTTCTCTGACTGTAGTTGACATCCTTATAAATGGATGTGCACATTTGCCAACACTGA
GTGGCTTTCATCCTGGAGCAGACTTTGCAGTCTGTGGACTGCAACACAACATTGCCTTTATGTGTAACTC
TTGGCTGAAGCTCTTACACCAATGCTGGGGGACATGTACCTCCCAGGGGCCCAGGAAGACTACGGGAGGC
TACACCAACGTCAATCAGAGGGGCCTGTGTAGCTACCGATAAGCGGACCCTCAAGAGGGCATTAGCAATA
GTGTTTATAAGGCCCCCTTGTTAACCCTAAACGGGTAGCATATGCTTCCCGGGTAGTAGTATATACTATC
CAGACTAACCCTAATTCAATAGCATATGTTACCCAACGGGAAGCATATGCTATCGAATTAGGGTTAGTAA
AAGGGTCCTAAGGAACAGCGATATCTCCCACCCCATGAGCTGTCACGGTTTTATTTACATGGGGTCAGGA
TTCCACGAGGGTAGTGAACCATTTTAGTCACAAGGGCAGTGGCTGAAGATCAAGGAGCGGGCAGTGAACT
CTCCTGAATCTTCGCCTGCTTCTTCATTCTCCTTCGTTTAGCTAATAGAATAACTGCTGAGTTGTGAACA
GTAAGGTGTATGTGAGGTGCTCGAAAACAAGGTTTCAGGTGACGCCCCCAGAATAAAATTTGGACGGGGG
GTTCAGTGGTGGCATTGTGCTATGACACCAATATAACCCTCACAAACCCCTTGGGCAATAAATACTAGTG
TAGGAATGAAACATTCTGAATATCTTTAACAATAGAAATCCATGGGGTGGGGACAAGCCGTAAAGACTGG
ATGTCCATCTCACACGAATTTATGGCTATGGGCAACACATAATCCTAGTGCAATATGATACTGGGGTTAT
TAAGATGTGTCCCAGGCAGGGACCAAGACAGGTGAACCATGTTGTTACACTCTATTTGTAACAAGGGGAA
AGAGAGTGGACGCCGACAGCAGCGGACTCCACTGGTTGTCTCTAACACCCCCGAAAATTAAACGGGGCTC
CACGCCAATGGGGCCCATAAACAAAGACAAGTGGCCACTCTTTTTTTTGAAATTGTGGAGTGGGGGCACG
CGTCAGCCCCCACACGCCGCCCTGCGGTTTTGGACTGTAAAATAAGGGTGTAATAACTTGGCTGATTGTA
ACCCCGCTAACCACTGCGGTCAAACCACTTGCCCACAAAACCACTAATGGCACCCCGGGGAATACCTGCA
TAAGTAGGTGGGCGGGCCAAGATAGGGGCGCGATTGCTGCGATCTGGAGGACAAATTACACACACTTGCG
CCTGAGCGCCAAGCACAGGGTTGTTGGTCCTCATATTCACGAGGTCGCTGAGAGCACGGTGGGCTAATGT
TGCCATGGGTAGCATATACTACCCAAATATCTGGATAGCATATGCTATCCTAATCTATATCTGGGTAGCA
TAGGCTATCCTAATCTATATCTGGGTAGCATATGCTATCCTAATCTATATCTGGGTAGTATATGCTATCC
TAATTTATATCTGGGTAGCATAGGCTATCCTAATCTATATCTGGGTAGCATATGCTATCCTAATCTATAT
CTGGGTAGTATATGCTATCCTAATCTGTATCCGGGTAGCATATGCTATCCTAATAGAGATTAGGGTAGTA
TATGCTATCCTAATTTATATCTGGGTAGCATATACTACCCAAATATCTGGATAGCATATGCTATCCTAAT
CTATATCTGGGTAGCATATGCTATCCTAATCTATATCTGGGTAGCATAGGCTATCCTAATCTATATCTGG
GTAGCATATGCTATCCTAATCTATATCTGGGTAGTATATGCTATCCTAATTTATATCTGGGTAGCATAGG
CTATCCTAATCTATATCTGGGTAGCATATGCTATCCTAATCTATATCTGGGTAGTATATGCTATCCTAAT
CTGTATCCGGGTAGCATATGCTATCCTCATGATAAGCTGTCAAACATGAGAATTTTCTTGAAGACGAAAG
GGCCTCGTGATACGCCTATTTTTATAGGTTAATGTCATGATAATAATGGTTTCTTAGACGTCAGGTGGCA
CTTTTCGGGGAAATGTGCGCGGAACCCCTATTTGTTTATTTTTCTAAATACATTCAAATATGTATCCGCT
CATGAGACAATAACCCTGATAAATGCTTCAATAATATTGAAAAAGGAAGAGTATGAGTATTCAACATTTC
CGTGTCGCCCTTATTCCCTTTTTTGCGGCATTTTGCCTTCCTGTTTTTGCTCACCCAGAAACGCTGGTGA
AAGTAAAAGATGCTGAAGATCAGTTGGGTGCACGAGTGGGTTACATCGAACTGGATCTCAACAGCGGTAA
GATCCTTGAGAGTTTTCGCCCCGAAGAACGTTTTCCAATGATGAGCACTTTTAAAGTTCTGCTATGTGGC
GCGGTATTATCCCGTGTTGACGCCGGGCAAGAGCAACTCGGTCGCCGCATACACTATTCTCAGAATGACT
TGGTTGAGTACTCACCAGTCACAGAAAAGCATCTTACGGATGGCATGACAGTAAGAGAATTATGCAGTGC
TGCCATAACCATGAGTGATAACACTGCGGCCAACTTACTTCTGACAACGATCGGAGGACCGAAGGAGCTA
ACCGCTTTTTTGCACAACATGGGGGATCATGTAACTCGCCTTGATCGTTGGGAACCGGAGCTGAATGAAG
CCATACCAAACGACGAGCGTGACACCACGATGCCTGCAGCAATGGCAACAACGTTGCGCAAACTATTAAC
TGGCGAACTACTTACTCTAGCTTCCCGGCAACAATTAATAGACTGGATGGAGGCGGATAAAGTTGCAGGA
CCACTTCTGCGCTCGGCCCTTCCGGCTGGCTGGTTTATTGCTGATAAATCTGGAGCCGGTGAGCGTGGGT
CTCGCGGTATCATTGCAGCACTGGGGCCAGATGGTAAGCCCTCCCGTATCGTAGTTATCTACACGACGGG
GAGTCAGGCAACTATGGATGAACGAAATAGACAGATCGCTGAGATAGGTGCCTCACTGATTAAGCATTGG
TAACTGTCAGACCAAGTTTACTCATATATACTTTAGATTGATTTAAAACTTCATTTTTAATTTAAAAGGA
TCTAGGTGAAGATCCTTTTTGATAATCTCATGACCAAAATCCCTTAACGTGAGTTTTCGTTCCACTGAGC
GTCAGACCCCGTAGAAAAGATCAAAGGATCTTCTTGAGATCCTTTTTTTCTGCGCGTAATCTGCTGCTTG
CAAACAAAAAAACCACCGCTACCAGCGGTGGTTTGTTTGCCGGATCAAGAGCTACCAACTCTTTTTCCGA
AGGTAACTGGCTTCAGCAGAGCGCAGATACCAAATACTGTTCTTCTAGTGTAGCCGTAGTTAGGCCACCA
CTTCAAGAACTCTGTAGCACCGCCTACATACCTCGCTCTGCTAATCCTGTTACCAGTGGCTGCTGCCAGT
GGCGATAAGTCGTGTCTTACCGGGTTGGACTCAAGACGATAGTTACCGGATAAGGCGCAGCGGTCGGGCT
GAACGGGGGGTTCGTGCACACAGCCCAGCTTGGAGCGAACGACCTACACCGAACTGAGATACCTACAGCG
TGAGCTATGAGAAAGCGCCACGCTTCCCGAAGGGAGAAAGGCGGACAGGTATCCGGTAAGCGGCAGGGTC
GGAACAGGAGAGCGCACGAGGGAGCTTCCAGGGGGAAACGCCTGGTATCTTTATAGTCCTGTCGGGTTTC
GCCACCTCTGACTTGAGCGTCGATTTTTGTGATGCTCGTCAGGGGGGCGGAGCCTATGGAAAAACGCCAG
CAACGCGGCCTTTTTACGGTTCCTGGCCTTTTGCTGGCCTTTTGCTCACATGTTCTTTCCTGCGTTATCC
CCTGATTCTGTGGATAACCGTATTACCGCCTTTGAGTGAGCTGATACCGCTCGCCGCAGCCGAACGACCG
AGCGCAGCGAGTCAGTGAGCGAGGAAGCGGAAGAGCGCCCAATACGCAAACCGCCTCTCCCCGCGCGTTG
GCCGATTCATTAATGCAGCTGGCACGACAGGTTTCCCGACTGGAAAGCGGGCAGTGAGCGCAACGCAATT
AATGTGAGTTAGCTCACTCATTAGGCACCCCAGGCTTTACACTTTATGCTTCCGGCTCGTATGTTGTGTG
GAATTGTGAGCGGATAACAATTTCACACAGGAAACAGCTATGACCATGATTACGCCAAGCTCTAGCTAGA
GGTCGACCAATTCTCATGTTTGACAGCTTATCATCGCAGATCCGGGCAACGTTGTTGCCATTGCTGCAGG
CGCAGAACTGGTAGGTATGGA
Features (pLannotate 1.2.2; 18 found; start..end, strand, type, name):
    154..533     +  enhancer       CMV enhancer: human cytomegalovirus immediate early enhancer
    535..734     +  promoter       CMV promoter: human cytomegalovirus (CMV) immediate early promoter
    802..840     +  misc_feature   Ad SA (fragment): adenovirus major late transcript splice acceptor (Friedrich and Soriano, 1991)
    873..1082    -  CDS            PTP (fragment): TERM_ADE02 - Experimental evidence at protein level: Swiss-Prot protein existence level 1. Protein covalently bound to the viral DNA that acts as a primer for viral genomic replication by DNA strand displacement. Assembles on the viral origin of replication in an initiation complex with viral polymerase, DBP, host NFIA and host POU2F1/OCT1. During initiation, the polymerase covalently couples the first dCTP with Ser- 580 of pTP. The terminal protein stimulates the template activity over 20 fold compared to protein-free templates. Neo-synthesized viral genomes are linked to two preterminal prot
   1113..1202    +  intron         chimeric intron (fragment): chimera between introns from adenovirus and immunoglobulin heavy chain genes
   1221..1267    +  CDS            IgH signal sequence (fragment): signal sequence from the mouse immunoglobulin heavy chain variable region
   2295..2855    +  CDS            Cd4 (fragment): CD4_RAT - Experimental evidence at protein level: Swiss-Prot protein existence level 1. Integral membrane glycoprotein that plays an essential role in the immune response and serves multiple functions in responses against both external and internal offenses. In T-cells, functions primarily as a coreceptor for MHC class II molecule:peptide complex. The antigens presented by class II peptides are derived from extracellular proteins while class I peptides are derived from cytosolic proteins. Interacts simultaneously with the T-cell receptor (TCR) and the MHC class II presented by antigen presenti
   2961..3016    +  polyA_signal   β-globin poly(A) signal: rabbit β-globin polyadenylation signal (Gil and Proudfoot, 1987)
   3530..5211    -  rep_origin     oriP (fragment): Epstein-Barr virus oriP replication origin (Yates et al., 2000)
   5338..5442    +  promoter       AmpR promoter: bla
   5443..6303    +  CDS            AmpR: β-lactamase; bla; confers resistance to ampicillin, carbenicillin, and related antibiotics
   6474..7062    +  rep_origin     ori: high-copy-number ColE1/pMB1/pBR322/pUC origin of replication
   7245..7337    +  CDS            lacI (fragment): lac repressor; lacI; The lac repressor binds to the lac operator to inhibit transcription in E. coli. This inhibition can be relieved by adding lactose or isopropyl-β-D-thiogalactopyranoside (IPTG).
   7350..7371    +  protein_bind   CAP binding site: CAP binding activates transcription in the presence of cAMP. E. coli catabolite activator protein
   7386..7416    +  promoter       lac promoter: promoter for the E. coli lac operon
   7424..7440    +  protein_bind   lac operator: The lac repressor binds to the lac operator to inhibit transcription in E. coli. This inhibition can be relieved by adding lactose or isopropyl-β-D-thiogalactopyranoside (IPTG). lac repressor encoded by lacI
   7510..7526    +  promoter       tet promoter (fragment): E. coli promoter for tetracycline efflux protein gene
   7536..7561    -  CDS            bla(M) (fragment): β-lactamase lacking the signal sequence; bla(M); allows cytosolic expression of β-lactamase
