[The description below was written by a language model from this plasmid's Addgene catalogue record and pLannotate feature annotations shown in this document.]
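Description:
PVX_110945-bio is a mammalian expression plasmid built on the pTT3 backbone and designed to produce the full-length ectodomain of the Plasmodium vivax protein PVX_110945 as a soluble, secreted recombinant protein. It is propagated in E. coli through a high-copy ColE1/pUC-type origin and selected with ampicillin via the β-lactamase gene. The backbone also carries an Epstein-Barr virus oriP fragment, which allows episomal maintenance and enhanced transient expression in mammalian cell lines that supply EBNA1. Small lac-region, tet promoter and bla fragments annotated near the end of the sequence appear to be backbone remnants rather than functional parts.

Expression is driven by the human CMV immediate-early enhancer and promoter, followed by adenovirus-derived leader and splice elements and a chimeric intron fragment that improve transcript processing. The short hit to adenoviral terminal protein on the opposite strand most likely reflects this adenoviral leader region rather than an expressed gene. The open reading frame begins with a fragment annotated as a mouse immunoglobulin heavy chain signal sequence, which directs secretion. The PVX_110945 insert is cloned between retained NotI and AscI sites; it is not itself annotated but presumably occupies the gap between the signal sequence and the tag. All potential N-linked glycosylation sequons (NXT/S) were mutated to NXA, preventing glycosylation by the mammalian host at those sites. The ectodomain is fused at its C terminus to rat Cd4 domains 3 and 4 and, according to the catalogue record, an enzymatic biotinylation sequence, and the transcript ends at a rabbit β-globin polyadenylation signal. The Cd4 tag offers a common handle for detection, and biotinylation permits capture on streptavidin. The construct belongs to a library of P. vivax merozoite proteins used to look for vaccine candidates and protein-protein interactions.
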