Addgene plasmid #68538: PVX_110945-bio
Purpose: Expresses full-length P. vivax PVX_110945 ectodomain in mammalian cells. C-terminal rat Cd4d3+4 tag, biotinylation sequence
Depositing lab: Julian Rayner & Gavin Wright. Depositing organization: Wellcome Sanger Institute. Publication: A Library of Plasmodium vivax Recombinant Merozoite Proteins Reveals New Vaccine Candidates and Protein-Protein Interactions. Hostetler JB, Sharma S, Bartholdson SJ, Wright GJ, Fairhurst RM, Rayner JC. PLoS Negl Trop Dis. 2015 Dec 23;9(12):e0004264. doi: 10.1371/journal.pntd.0004264. eCollection 2015 Dec. PubMed 26701602.
Backbone
  Vector backbone: pTT3
  Backbone manufacturer: Yves Durocher, NRC
  Backbone size w/o insert (bp): 6654
  Vector type: Mammalian Expression
Growth in bacteria
  Bacterial resistance: Ampicillin, 100 μg/mL
  Growth temperature: 37°C
  Growth strain: DH5alpha
  Copy number: High Copy
Gene/Insert
  Gene/Insert name: PVX_110945
  Mutation: All NXT/S sites mutated to NXA, where X is any amino acid except Proline
  Promoter: CMV
  Tag / fusion protein: rat CD4 d3+4, enzymatic biotinylation sequence (C terminal on backbone)
  Cloning method: Restriction Enzyme; 5′ cloning site NotI (not destroyed); 3′ cloning site AscI (not destroyed)
  Sequencing primers: 5′ pMT2-F; 3′ rb_glob_PA_term-R
Terms and licenses: Academic/Nonprofit Terms; Industry Terms: Not Available to Industry
How to cite: PVX_110945-bio was a gift from Julian Rayner & Gavin Wright (Addgene plasmid # 68538 ; http://n2t.net/addgene:68538 ; RRID:Addgene_68538)
