>Addgene plasmid #68538 | PVX_110945-bio | depositor partial sequence | sequence record 120667 | PVX_110945 from Not1 to Asc1 restriction sites
GCGGCCGCCGATGATATGGCCAACGAGGCCAATCCCAGAGTGCGGAGCGGCCCCAGCAACAACGATCACA
GCGAGCAGATGACCAAGAAGCTGAACCGGCGGAACGGCGCCCACCAGAACGTGCGGACAAACGCCAGACA
CTACCATGGCGCCGTGGCCGGCTCTACCGGCACAAGAAATCTGGGCAGCAAGCTCGTGACCGGCAACGAG
GAAGTGCGGGGCAATAGCGCCAGCAGCGATCAGTCTGCCGCCGCTTCTAGCGGCAGCAGCAATACCATCG
GCGGAATGCTGGCCCGGATCTTCCTGAACGCCCTCGTGAAGCCCGCCGTGAACTTTGTCGTGGGCGGCAA
GGACCCCGTGTTCCCTCTGCCTTCTGAGAACAAGGCCGGCCAGGAAGATGCCCAGCCTGGCCAGAGACAG
GAACAACAACAACAACAGCAACAGCAGCAGCTGGAAGAGAGCCCCCAGGAACTGCGGCGGGAAGAACAGC
AGCAAGTGATCACCCCCCAGCCCAGCAGAGTGACCCCTCCACAGCAGGAAAAGCCCGTGACCCTGATCGA
CAACAAGATGTTCAAGCTGGAACGGGACCAGCAGGCCCACACCAGCATGAACGACCTGCGGGAAGAGGTG
CAGGAAGAAGTGTACGACGACGGCGACGACGACCACGTGGACGAGGACACCAACAACAATGCCGAGGAAG
ATGAGGACGAGGAAATCGTGTACAGATACGGCAGCGACGAGGAAGCCAAAGAGATCGGCGAGGAACAGGG
CTTCAGCTCCCTGCTGAACGACGAGACAATCCACATGACCCACATCAAAGAACACACCGATGTGGACGAA
GAGAAAGAAAAGGTGGAAGATCTCGTGAAGTACATGACCAACAGCCTGCAGGAAAACGATCAGCTCGTGA
ACACCCTGAGCGGCCTGAGCGACGACATCACCATGTTTCTGCGGAAAGGCGCGCC
