>Addgene plasmid #68538 | PVX_110945-bio | addgene partial sequence | sequence record 124305 | pMT2-F 5'-TTGCCTTTCTCTCCACAGGT-3'
ACTACCATGGCGCCGTGGCCGGCTCTACCGGCACAAGAAATCTGGGCAGCAAGCTCGTGACCGGCAACGA
GGAAGTGCGGGGCAATAGCGCCAGCAGCGATCAGTCTGCCGCCGCTTCTAGCGGCAGCAGCAATACCATC
GGCGGAATGCTGGCCCGGATCTTCCTGAACGCCCTCGTGAAGCCCGCCGTGAACTTTGTCGTGGGCGGCA
AGGAC
