>Addgene plasmid #68538 | PVX_110945-bio | addgene partial sequence | sequence record 124306 | rb_glob_PA_term-R 5'-CCCATATGTCCTTCCGAGTG-3'
CACTATTGCAATGAAAATAAATTTCCTTTATTAGCCAGAGGTCGAGGTCGGGGGATCCTTAATTAATCAC
GTGTCTAGACTTAACGATGATTCCACACCATTTTCTGTGCATCCAGAATATGATGCAGTGATCCGGAATT
CAACCCTTTGGATAAAACCTGGATCTTGGAGTCCATCTTGACCTCTTCACCTTCACTCAGTAGACATTGC
CACACCCCTGCTTCAGGGGCCTGCACTTGAATCACTTTCTCCTGCCTGGAGACCCTGGCCTCCTGATTCT
CCTGCTTCAAGATCAGTCTCATCTTGGGTGAGGTGGGTCCCATCACCTCACAGGTCAAAGTGTTGCTGTC
GGGCTGAGTCACTTTCATCACCACCAGGTTCACTTCCTGATACAGTATCCCTCTGTCCAGAGTCAGGGTC
AGGTTGCCAGAACCAGCAAACTGAAGGGAGACCTGGGGTATCTGAAGGGTGAGTGGGAGCGTTTCGGACA
GCTGGAACTTGGGGTTGCTAGTAGACTTCTGCACAGACACCTTTTGGTTCTTTAGGGAGAAGGTGATCCA
GGACTGGGAAGAAGGAGCCTTCTCTGCCTTCCATCTCAACTCTCCCTGCAGGCTTTCCTCTCCAAGGTTG
AGTGGGAAGGAGAACTCCGCTGACTCCCCCTCACTCTTATAGGCCGTGATGGAGGTCGACGGCGCGCCTT
TCCGCAGAAACATGGTGATGTCGTCGCTCAGGCCGCTCAGGGTGTTCACGAGCTGATCGTTTTCCTGCAG
GCTGTTGGTCATGTACTTCACGAGATCTTCCACCTTTTCTTTCTCTTCGTCCACATCGGTGTGTTCTTTG
ATGTGGGTCATGTGGATTGTCTCGTCGTTCAGCAGGGAGCTGAAGCCCTGTTCCTCGCCGATCTCTTTGG
CTTCCTCGTCGCTGCCGTATCTGTACACGATTTCCTCGTCCTCATCTTCCTCGGCATTGTTGTTGGTGTC
CTCGTCCACGTGGTCGTCGTCGCCGTCGTCGTACACTTCTTCCTGCACCTCTTCCCGCAGGTCGTTCATG
CTGGTGTGGGCCTGCTGGTCCCGTTCCAGCTTGAACATCTTG
